Addgene plasmid #153406: lvl0 sXVE
Purpose: Estradiol inducible system trans activator
Depositing lab: Naomi Nakayama. Depositing organization: University of Edinburgh. Publication: Mobius Assembly for Plant Systems highlights promoter-terminator interaction in gene regulation. Andreou , Andreas I., Nirkko, Jessica , Ochoa-Villarreal, Marisol , Nakayama, Naomi. bioRxiv, March 31, 2021 10.1101/2021.03.31.437819.
Backbone
  Vector backbone: mUAV
  Backbone size w/o insert (bp): 2053
  Vector type: Plant Expression
Growth in bacteria
  Bacterial resistance: Chloramphenicol, 25 μg/mL
  Growth temperature: 37°C
  Growth strain: DH5alpha
  Copy number: High Copy
Gene/Insert
  Gene/Insert name: sXVE CDS
  Species: Synthetic
  Insert size (bp): 1457
  Cloning method: Restriction Enzyme; 5′ cloning site AarI (destroyed during cloning); 3′ cloning site AarI (destroyed during cloning)
  Sequencing primers: 5′ tgccacctgacgtctaagaa; 3′ attaccgcctttgagtgagc
Terms and licenses: Academic/Nonprofit Terms; Industry Terms: Not Available to Industry
How to cite: lvl0 sXVE was a gift from Naomi Nakayama (Addgene plasmid # 153406 ; http://n2t.net/addgene:153406 ; RRID:Addgene_153406)
