[The description below was written by a language model from this plasmid's Addgene catalogue record and pLannotate feature annotations shown in this document.]
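Description:
lvl0 sXVE is a Level 0 part plasmid from the Mobius Assembly for Plant Systems toolkit. It carries a synthetic coding sequence for the XVE estradiol-responsive trans-activator in the small mUAV storage vector (about 2.05 kb without insert, 3.5 kb in total). The backbone is a purely bacterial propagation vehicle. It has a high-copy ColE1/pUC-type origin and a chloramphenicol acetyltransferase gene driven by its own cat promoter for chloramphenicol selection. Several bacterial transcription terminators (his operon, lambda t0 and a further putative terminator) flank the origin and marker regions, presumably insulating the cloned part from read-through. The roughly 1.46 kb insert was introduced through AarI sites that were destroyed during cloning.

The annotated insert contains a fragment of E. coli LexA, corresponding to its DNA-binding region, and a fragment of the human estrogen receptor ESR1, which supplies the ligand-regulated domain. The unannotated stretch between them is where an XVE chimera conventionally carries the VP16 acidic activation domain, although the feature table does not identify it. In this type of system the fusion protein stays inactive until estradiol binds the receptor moiety. It then activates transcription from a promoter bearing LexA operator sites.

The plasmid holds only the coding sequence, with no plant promoter, terminator, plant selectable marker or T-DNA borders annotated. It is therefore not itself an expression construct despite the "plant expression" classification. It serves as a standardized CDS module to be combined with promoter and terminator parts in higher-level assemblies, for building chemically inducible gene expression circuits in plants.
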