Features (pLannotate 1.2.2; 8 found; start..end, strand, type, name):
      4..61      +  terminator     his operon terminator: This putative transcriptin terminator from the E. coli his operon has a 2-bp deletion introduced during synthesis. Its efficiency has not been determined.
    256..844     -  rep_origin     ori: high-copy-number ColE1/pMB1/pBR322/pUC origin of replication
   1027..1121    -  terminator     lambda t0 terminator: transcription terminator from phage lambda
   1145..1801    -  CDS            cat: CAT_ECOLX - Experimental evidence at protein level: Swiss-Prot protein existence level 1. This enzyme is an effector of chloramphenicol resistance in bacteria. From Escherichia coli. This protein is used as a marker in many commonly used cloning vectors, such as pACYC184.
   1802..1899    -  promoter       cat promoter: promoter of the E. coli cat gene encoding chloramphenicol acetyltransferase
   1985..2028    -  terminator     bacterial terminator: putative bacterial transcription terminator
   2045..2305    +  CDS            lexA (fragment): LEXA_ECOLI - Also known as exrA, spr, tsl, umuA. Experimental evidence at protein level: Swiss-Prot protein existence level 1. Represses a number of genes involved in the response to DNA damage (SOS response), including recA and lexA. Binds to the 16 bp palindromic sequence 5'-CTGTATATATATACAG-3'. In the presence of single- stranded DNA, RecA interacts with LexA causing an autocatalytic cleavage which disrupts the DNA-binding part of LexA, leading to derepression of the SOS regulon and eventually DNA repair. Implicated in hydroxy radical-mediated cell death induced by hydroxyurea treatment (Pu
   2552..3493    +  CDS            ESR1 (fragment): ESR1_HUMAN - Also known as ESR, NR3A1. Experimental evidence at protein level: Swiss-Prot protein existence level 1. [Isoform 3]: Involved in activation of NOS3 and endothelial nitric oxide production (PubMed:21937726). Isoforms lacking one or several functional domains are thought to modulate transcriptional activity by competitive ligand or DNA binding and/or heterodimerization with the full-length receptor (PubMed:10970861). Binds to ERE and inhibits isoform 1 (PubMed:10970861). From Homo sapiens (Human).
>Addgene plasmid #153406 | lvl0 sXVE | addgene full sequence | sequence record 314933 | Addgene NGS Result
CAGTCCGGCAAAAAAGGGCAAGGTGTCACCACCCTGCCCTTTTTCTTTAAAACCGAAAAGATTACTTCGC
GTTATGCAGGCTTCCTCGCTCACTGACTCGCTGCGCTCGGTCGTTCGGCTGCGGCGAGCGGTATCAGCTC
ACTCAAAGGCGGTAATACGGTTATCCACAGAATCAGGGGATAACGCAGGAAAGAACATGTGAGCAAAAGG
CCAGCAAAAGGCCAGGAACCGTAAAAAGGCCGCGTTGCTGGCGTTTTTCCACAGGCTCCGCCCCCCTGAC
GAGCATCACAAAAATCGACGCTCAAGTCAGAGGTGGCGAAACCCGACAGGACTATAAAGATACCAGGCGT
TTCCCCCTGGAAGCTCCCTCGTGCGCTCTCCTGTTCCGACCCTGCCGCTTACCGGATACCTGTCCGCCTT
TCTCCCTTCGGGAAGCGTGGCGCTTTCTCATAGCTCACGCTGTAGGTATCTCAGTTCGGTGTAGGTCGTT
CGCTCCAAGCTGGGCTGTGTGCACGAACCCCCCGTTCAGCCCGACCGCTGCGCCTTATCCGGTAACTATC
GTCTTGAGTCCAACCCGGTAAGACACGACTTATCGCCACTGGCAGCAGCCACTGGTAACAGGATTAGCAG
AGCGAGGTATGTAGGCGGTGCTACAGAGTTCTTGAAGTGGTGGCCTAACTACGGCTACACTAGAAGAACA
GTATTTGGTATCTGCGCTCTGCTGAAGCCAGTTACCTTCGGAAAAAGAGTTGGTAGCTCTTGATCCGGCA
AACAAACCACCGCTGGTAGCGGTGGTTTTTTTGTTTGCAAGCAGCAGATTACGCGCAGAAAAAAAGGATC
TCAAGAAGATCCTTTGATCTTTTCTACGGGGTCTGACGCTCAGTGGAACGAAAACTCACGTTAAGGGATT
TTGGTCATGAGATTATCAAAAAGGATCTTCACCTAGATCCTTTTAAATTAAAAATGAAGTTTTAAATCAA
TCTAAAGTATATATGAGTAAACTTGGTCTGACAGCTCGAGGCTTGGATTCTCACCAATAAAAAACGCCCG
GCGGCAACCGAGCGTTCTGAACAAATCCAGATGGAGTTCTGAGGTCATTACTGGATCTATCAACAGGAGT
CCAAGCGAGCTCGATATCAAATTACGCCCCGCCCTGCCACTCATCGCAGTACTGTTGTAATTCATTAAGC
ATTCTGCCGACATGGAAGCCATCACAAACGGCATGATGAACCTGAATCGCCAGCGGCATCAGCACCTTGT
CGCCTTGCGTATAATATTTGCCCATGGTGAAAACGGGGGCGAAGAAGTTGTCCATATTGGCCACGTTTAA
ATCAAAACTGGTGAAACTCACCCAGGGATTGGCTGAGACGAAAAACATATTCTCAATAAACCCTTTAGGG
AAATAGGCCAGGTTTTCACCGTAACACGCCACATCTTGCGAATATATGTGTAGAAACTGCCGGAAATCGT
CGTGGTATTCACTCCAGAGCGATGAAAACGTTTCAGTTTGCTCATGGAAAACGGTGTAACAAGGGTGAAC
ACTATCCCATATCACCAGCTCACCGTCTTTCATTGCCATACGAAATTCCGGATGAGCATTCATCAGGCGG
GCAAGAATGTGAATAAAGGCCGGATAAAACTTGTGCTTATTTTTCTTTACGGTCTTTAAAAAGGCCGTAA
TATCCAGCTGAACGGTCTGGTTATAGGTACATTGAGCAACTGACTGAAATGCCTCAAAATGTTCTTTACG
ATGCCATTGGGATATATCAACGGTGGTATATCCAGTGATTTTTTTCTCCATTTTAGCTTCCTTAGCTCCT
GAAAATCTCGATAACTCAAAAAATACGCCCGGTAGTGATCTTATTTCATTATGGTGAAAGTTGGAACCTC
TTACGTGCCCGATCAACTCGAGTGCCACCTGACGTCTAAGAAACCATTATTATCATGACATTAACCTATA
AAAATAGGCGTATCACGAGGCAGAATTTCAGATAAAAAAAATCCTTAGCTTTCGCTAAGGATGATTTCTG
GAATTCGGTCTCTAATGAAGGCTCTTACTGCTAGACAACAAGAAGTTTTTGATCTTATTAGAGATCATAT
TTCTCAAACTGGAATGCCTCCTACTAGAGCTGAAATTGCTCAAAGACTTGGATTTAGATCTCCTAATGCT
GCTGAAGAACATCTTAAGGCTCTTGCTAGAAAGGGAGTTATTGAAATTGTTTCTGGAGCTTCAAGAGGAA
TTAGACTTCTTCAAGAAGAAGAAGAAGGACTTCCTCTTGTTGGAAGAGTTGCTGCTGGAGAACCTTCTTC
TGCTCCTCCTACTGATGTTTCTCTTGGAGATGAACTTCATCTTGATGGAGAAGATGTTGCTATGGCTCAT
GCTGATGCTCTTGATGATTTTGATCTTGATATGCTTGGAGATGGAGATTCTCCTGGACCTGGATTTACTC
CTCATGATTCTGCTCCTTATGGAGCACTTGATATGGCTGATTTTGAATTTGAACAAATGTTTACTGATGC
TCTTGGAATTGATGAATATGGAGGAGATCCTTCTGCTGGAGATATGAGAGCTGCTAATCTTTGGCCTTCT
CCTCTTATGATTAAGAGGTCTAAGAAGAACTCTCTTGCTCTTTCTCTTACTGCTGACCAAATGGTTTCTG
CTCTTCTTGATGCTGAACCTCCTATTCTTTATTCTGAATATGATCCTACTAGACCTTTTTCTGAGGCTTC
TATGATGGGACTTCTTACTAATCTTGCTGATAGAGAACTTGTTCATATGATTAATTGGGCTAAGAGAGTT
CCTGGATTTGTTGATCTTACTCTTCATGACCAAGTTCATCTTCTTGAATGTGCTTGGCTTGAAATTCTTA
TGATTGGACTTGTTTGGAGGTCTATGGAACATCCTGTTAAACTTCTTTTTGCTCCTAATCTTCTTCTTGA
TAGAAATCAAGGAAAGTGTGTTGAAGGAATGGTTGAAATTTTTGATATGCTTCTTGCTACTTCTTCAAGA
TTTAGAATGATGAATCTTCAAGGAGAAGAATTTGTTTGTCTTAAGTCTATTATTCTTCTTAATTCTGGAG
TTTATACTTTTCTTTCTTCTACTCTTAAGTCTCTTGAAGAAAAGGATCATATTCATAGAGTTCTTGATAA
GATTACTGATACTCTTATTCATCTTATGGCTAAGGCTGGACTTACTCTTCAACAACAACATCAAAGACTT
GCTCAACTTCTTCTTATTCTTTCTCATATTAGACATATGTCTAATAAGGGAATGGAACATCTTTATTCTA
TGAAGTGTAAGAATGTTGTTCCTCTTTATGATCTTCTTCTTGAAATGCTTGATGCTCATAGACTTCATGC
TCCTACTTCAAGAGGAGGAGCTTCTGTTGAAGAAACTGACCAATCTCATCTTGCTACTGCTGGATCTACT
TCTTCTCATTCTCTTCAAAAGTATTATATTACTGGAGAAGCTGAAGGATTTCCTGCTACTGTTTGAGCTT
TGAGACCCTG
